>Addgene plasmid #14501 | pIS58 TIP120A 3'UTR | depositor partial sequence | sequence record 8126 | Author sequence
CACAACGAGCTCCTTAGAAATTCTTAAAACCAGATTTTTCTTTCATTCCGTTTGGATGTCTACATTCCTT
ATCATCTAGAGTTGTG
